>Addgene plasmid #27372 | pCMV-flag Mst2 (KR) | addgene partial sequence | sequence record 33693 | 27372 with CMV-F
CTCGTTTAGTGACCGTCAGAATTGCCACCATGGACTACAAGGACGACGATGACAAGAATTCTGCAGGATC
CATGGAGCAGCCGCCGGCGCCTAAGAGTAAACTAAAAAAGCTGAGTGAAGACAGTTTGACTAAGCAGCCT
GAAGAAGTTTTTGATGTATTAGAGAAGCTTGGAGAAGGGTCTTATGGAAGTGTATTTAAAGCAATACACA
AGGAATCCGGTCAAGTTGTCGCAATTAGACAAGTACCTGTTGAATCAGATCTTCAGGAAATAATCAAAGA
AATTTCCATAATGCAGCAATGTGACAGCCCATATGTTGTAAAGTACTATGGCAGTTATTTTAAGAATACA
GACCTCTGGATTGTTATGGAGTACTGTGGCGCTGGCTCTGTCTCAGACATAATTAGATTACGAAACAAGA
CATTAATAGAAGATGAAATTGCAACCATTCTTAAATCTACATTGAAAGGACTAGAATATTTGCACTTTAT
GAGAAAAATACACAGAGATATAAAAGCTGGAAATATTCTCCTCAATACAGAAGGACATGCAAAATTGGCA
GATTTTGGAGTGGCTGGTCAGTTAACAGATACAATGGCAAAACGCAATACTGTAATAGGAACTCCATTTT
GGATGGCTCCTGAGGTGATTCAAGAAATAGGCTATAACTGTGTGGCCGACATCTGGTCCCTTGGCATTAC
TTCTATAGAAATGGCTGAAGGAAAACCTCCTTATGCTGATATACATCCAATGAGGGCTATTTTTATGATT
CCCACAAATCCACCACCAACATTCAGAAAGCCAGAACTTTGGTCCGATGATTTCACCGATTTTGTTAAA
