[The description below was written by a language model from this plasmid's Addgene catalogue record.]
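Description:
pCMV-flag Mst2 (KR) is a mammalian expression plasmid built on a pCMV backbone of roughly 5 kb. It carries a human Mst2 insert of about 2 kb, which corresponds to the STK3 gene, also known as KRS1. The plasmid is maintained in E. coli as a high-copy construct under ampicillin selection. The record does not name the bacterial origin of replication or any selectable marker for mammalian cells. The backbone name and the use of a CMV forward sequencing primer indicate that the insert is driven by the cytomegalovirus immediate-early promoter, a strong constitutive promoter commonly used for transient overexpression in transfected mammalian cells. No feature table was supplied, so other regulatory elements such as the polyadenylation signal cannot be confirmed.

The encoded protein carries an N-terminal FLAG epitope, which allows detection by immunoblotting and recovery by immunoprecipitation with anti-FLAG antibodies. It also carries a K56R substitution that the record annotates as catalytically inactive; the "KR" in the plasmid name refers to this lysine-to-arginine change. MST2 is a serine/threonine kinase and a core upstream component of the Hippo signalling pathway. The associated publication concerns inactivation of the YAP oncoprotein by this pathway in cell contact inhibition and tissue growth control. A kinase-dead version like this one typically serves as a negative control alongside wild-type FLAG-Mst2, to test whether downstream effects depend on Mst2 kinase activity. The record notes that part of the plasmid derives from an earlier Flag-Mst2 construct obtained from other laboratories.
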