Addgene plasmid #27372: pCMV-flag Mst2 (KR)
Depositing lab: Kunliang Guan. Depositing organization: University of California, San Diego (UCSD). Publication: Inactivation of YAP oncoprotein by the Hippo pathway is involved in cell contact inhibition and tissue growth control. Zhao B, Wei X, Li W, Udan RS, Yang Q, Kim J, Xie J, Ikenoue T, Yu J, Li L, Zheng P, Ye K, Chinnaiyan A, Halder G, Lai ZC, Guan KL. Genes Dev. 2007 Nov 1. 21(21):2747-61. 10.1101/gad.1602907 PubMed 17974916.
Backbone
  Vector backbone: pCMV
  Backbone size w/o insert (bp): 5000
  Vector type: Mammalian Expression
Growth in bacteria
  Bacterial resistance: Ampicillin, 100 μg/mL
  Growth temperature: 37°C
  Growth strain: DH5alpha
  Copy number: High Copy
Gene/Insert
  Gene/Insert name: Mst2
  Species: H. sapiens (human)
  Insert size (bp): 2000
  Mutation: K56R (catalytically inactive)
  Entrez Gene: STK3 (a.k.a. KRS1, MST2)
  Tag / fusion protein: flag (N terminal on insert)
  Cloning method: Restriction Enzyme
  Sequencing primers: 5′ CMV-F
Resource information
  A portion of this plasmid was derived from a plasmid made by: Flag-Mst2 was obtained from Dr. Brian Seed and Dr. Joseph Avruch.
Terms and licenses: Academic/Nonprofit Terms; Industry Terms: Not Available to Industry
How to cite: pCMV-flag Mst2 (KR) was a gift from Kunliang Guan (Addgene plasmid # 27372 ; http://n2t.net/addgene:27372 ; RRID:Addgene_27372)
